>Addgene plasmid #80095 | pWUKI Cas1 P279L Cas2 | depositor full sequence | sequence record 150469 | pWUKI Cas1 P279L Cas2 sequence 6068 bps
TAATACGACTCACTATAGGGGAATTGTGAGCGGATAACAATTCCCCTGTAGAAATAATTTTGTTTAACTT
TAATAAGGAGATATACCATGACCTGGCTTCCCCTTAATCCCATTCCACTCAAAGATCGCGTCTCCATGAT
CTTTCTGCAATATGGGCAGATCGATGTAATAGATGGCGCGTTTGTACTTATCGACAAGACAGGGATCCGC
ACTCATATTCCTGTTGGCTCGGTTGCCTGCATCATGCTGGAACCTGGTACACGGGTTTCGCATGCAGCTG
TACGCCTGGCTGCGCAAGTTGGAACATTGTTGGTATGGGTGGGGGAAGCGGGCGTTCGTGTTTATGCTTC
TGGTCAGCCTGGAGGTGCGCGTTCAGATAAGCTGCTCTATCAGGCAAAACTTGCTCTGGATGAAGATTTG
CGTCTGAAGGTCGTACGTAAAATGTTTGAACTTCGGTTTGGAGAACCTGCGCCTGCCCGGCGCTCCGTAG
AGCAACTCAGAGGTATAGAAGGCAGTCGCGTGCGGGCAACCTACGCACTTCTGGCGAAGCAATACGGCGT
GACATGGAATGGACGTCGCTACGATCCGAAAGACTGGGAAAAGGGCGATACGATCAACCAATGCATTAGC
GCTGCAACTTCCTGTTTATACGGCGTAACTGAAGCGGCGATACTTGCAGCTGGTTATGCACCAGCTATTG
GGTTTGTGCATACAGGAAAGCCTCTTTCCTTTGTTTACGATATTGCAGACATCATTAAATTTGACACTGT
TGTACCGAAAGCTTTTGAGATAGCGCGTCGTAACCCTGGTGAGCCGGACCGGGAAGTCCGTTTGGCGTGC
AGGGATATTTTTCGCAGTAGTAAAACATTAGCCAAATTGATTCCGCTTATAGAGGACGTGCTTGCCGCTG
GAGAAATACAATTGCCGGCCCCACCTGAAGATGCACAGCCTGTTGCCATTCCGCTTCCTGTTTCACTGGG
AGATGCAGGCCATCGGAGTAGCTGAA
[282 nt withheld, positions 1007-1288]
TGAGCGGCCGCACTCGAGTCTGGTAAAGAAACCGCTGCTGCGAAATTTGAACGCCAGCACATGGACTCGT
CTACTAGCGCAGCTTAATTAACCTAGGCTGCTGCCACCGCTGAGCAATAACTAGCATAACCCCTTGGGGC
CTCTAAACGGGTCTTGAGGGGTTTTTTGCTGAAACCTCAGGCATTTGAGAAGCACACGGTCACACTGCTT
CCGGTAGTCAATAAACCGGTAAACCAGCAATAGACATAAGCGGTGAGCGCAACGCAATTAATGTGAGTTA
GCTCACTCATTAGGCACCCCAGGCTTTACACTTTATGCTTCCGGCTCGTATGTTGTGTGGAATTGTGAGC
GGATAACAATTTCACACAGGAAACAGCTATGGGGTCCCTGCAGGACTCAGAAGTCAATCAAGAAGCTAAG
CCAGAGGTCAAGCCAGAAGTCAAGCCTGAGACTCACATCAATTTAAAGGTGTCCGATGGATCTTCAGAGA
TCTTCTTCAAGATCAAAAAGACCACTCCTTTAAGAAGGCTGATGGAAGCGTTCGCTAAAAGACAGGGTAA
GGAAATGGACTCCTTAAGATTCTTGTACGACGGTATTAGAATTCAAGCTGATCAGGCCCCTGAAGATTTG
GACATGGAGGATAACGATATTATTGAGGCTCACCGCGAACAGATTGGAGGTCGGTTTATCCCCGCTGGCG
CGGGGAACTCTCTAAAAGTATACATTTGTTCTTAAAGCATTTTTTCCCATACAAACAACCCACCAACCTT
AATGTAACAGGATCTGGCAGTAGCCATATTCAACGGGAAACGTCTTGCTCTAGGCCGCGATTAAATTCCA
ACATGGATGCTGATTTATATGGGTATAAATGGGCTCGCGATAATGTCGGGCAATCAGGTGCGACAATCTA
TCGATTGTATGGGAAGCCCGATGCGCCAGAGTTGTTTCTGAAACATGGCAAAGGTAGCGTTGCCAATGAT
GTTACAGATGAGATGGTCAGACTAAACTGGCTGACGGAATTTATGCCTCTTCCGACCATCAAGCATTTTA
TCCGTACTCCTGATGATGCATGGTTACTCACCACTGCGATCCCCGGGAAAACAGCATTCCAGGTATTAGA
AGAATATCCTGATTCAGGTGAAAATATTGTTGATGCGCTGGCAGTGTTCCTGCGCCGGTTGCATTCGATT
CCTGTTTGTAATTGTCCTTTTAACAGCGACCGCGTATTTCGTCTCGCTCAGGCGCAATCACGAATGAATA
ACGGTTTGGTTGATGCGAGTGATTTTGATGACGAGCGTAATGGCTGGCCTGTTGAACAAGTCTGGAAAGA
AATGCATAAACTTTTGCCATTCTCACCGGATTCAGTCGTCACTCATGGTGATTTCTCACTTGATAACCTT
ATTTTTGACGAGGGGAAATTAATAGGTTGTATTGATGTTGGACGAGTCGGAATCGCAGACCGATACCAGG
ATCTTGCCATCCTATGGAACTGCCTCGGTGAGTTTTCTCCTTCATTACAGAAACGGCTTTTTCAAAAATA
TGGTATTGATAATCCTGATATGAATAAATTGCAGTTTCATTTGATGCTCGATGAGTTTTTCTAATAACCG
CTATTTAACGACCCTGCCCTGAACCGACGACCGGGTCATCGTGGCCGGATCTTGCGGCCCCTCGGCTTGA
ACGAATTGTTAGACATTATTTGCCGACTACCTTGGTGATCTCGCCTTTCACGTAGTGGACAAATTCTTCC
AACTGATCTGCGCGCGAGGCCAAGCGATCTTCTTCTTGTCCAAGATAAGCCTGTCTAGCTTCAAGTATGA
CGGGCTGATACTGGGCCGGCAGGCGCTCCATTGCCCAGTCGGCAGCGACATCCTTCGGCGCGATTTTGCC
GGTTACTGCGCTGTACCAAATGCGGGACAACGTAAGCACTACATTTCGCTCATCGCCAGCCCAGTCGGGC
GGCGAGTTCCATAGCGTTAAGGTTTCATTTAGCGCCTCAAATAGATCCTGTTCAGGAACCGGATCAAAGA
GTTCCTCCGCCGCTGGACCTACCAAGGCAACGCTATGTTCTCTTGCTTTTGTCAGCAAGATAGCCAGATC
AATGTCGATCGTGGCTGGCTCGAAGATACCTGCAAGAATGTCATTGCGCTGCCATTCTCCAAATTGCAGT
TCGCGCTTAGCTGGATAACGCCACGGAATGATGTCGTCGTGCACAACAATGGTGACTTCTACAGCGCGGA
GAATCTCGCTCTCTCCAGGGGAAGCCGAAGTTTCCAAAAGGTCGTTGATCAAAGCTCGCCGCGTTGTTTC
ATCAAGCCTTACGGTCACCGTAACCAGCAAATCAATATCACTGTGTGGCTTCAGGCCGCCATCCACTGCG
GAGCCGTACAAATGTACGGCCAGCAACGTCGGTTCGAGATGGCGCTCGATGACGCCAACTACCTCTGATA
GTTGAGTCGATACTTCGGCGATCACCGCTTCCCTCATACTCTTCCTTTTTCAATATTATTGAAGCATTTA
TCAGGGTTATTGTCTCATGAGCGGATACATATTTGAATGTATTTAGAAAAATAAACAAATAGCTAGCTCA
CTCGGTCGCTACGCTCCGGGCGTGAGACTGCGGCGGGCGCTGCGGACACATACAAAGTTACCCACAGATT
CCGTGGATAAGCAGGGGACTAACATGTGAGGCAAAACAGCAGGGCCGCGCCGGTGGCGTTTTTCCATAGG
CTCCGCCCTCCTGCCAGAGTTCACATAAACAGACGCTTTTCCGGTGCATCTGTGGGAGCCGTGAGGCTCA
ACCATGAATCTGACAGTACGGGCGAAACCCGACAGGACTTAAAGATCCCCACCGTTTCCGGCGGGTCGCT
CCCTCTTGCGCTCTCCTGTTCCGACCCTGCCGTTTACCGGATACCTGTTCCGCCTTTCTCCCTTACGGGA
AGTGTGGCGCTTTCTCATAGCTCACACACTGGTATCTCGGCTCGGTGTAGGTCGTTCGCTCCAAGCTGGG
CTGTAAGCAAGAACTCCCCGTTCAGCCCGACTGCTGCGCCTTATCCGGTAACTGTTCACTTGAGTCCAAC
CCGGAAAAGCACGGTAAAACGCCACTGGCAGCAGCCATTGGTAACTGGGAGTTCGCAGAGGATTTGTTTA
GCTAAACACGCGGTTGCTCTTGAAGTGTGCGCCAAAGTCCGGCTACACTGGAAGGACAGATTTGGTTGCT
GTGCTCTGCGAAAGCCAGTTACCACGGTTAAGCAGTTCCCCAACTGACTTAACCTTCGATCAAACCACCT
CCCCAGGTGGTTTTTTCGTTTACAGGGCAAAAGATTACGCGCAGAAAAAAAGGATCTCAAGAAGATCCTT
TGATCTTTTCTACTGAACCGCTCTAGATTTCAGTGCAATTTATCTCTTCAAATGTAGCACCTGAAGTCAG
CCCCATACGATATAAGTTGTAATTCTCATGTTAGTCATGCCCCGCGCCCACCGGAAGGAGCTGACTGGGT
TGAAGGCTCTCAAGGGCATCGGTCGAGATCCCGGTGCCTAATGAGTGAGCTAACTTACATTAATTGCGTT
GCGCTCACTGCCCGCTTTCCAGTCGGGAAACCTGTCGTGCCAGCTGCATTAATGAATCGGCCAACGCGCG
GGGAGAGGCGGTTTGCGTATTGGGCGCCAGGGTGGTTTTTCTTTTCACCAGTGAGACGGGCAACAGCTGA
TTGCCCTTCACCGCCTGGCCCTGAGAGAGTTGCAGCAAGCGGTCCACGCTGGTTTGCCCCAGCAGGCGAA
AATCCTGTTTGATGGTGGTTAACGGCGGGATATAACATGAGCTGTCTTCGGTATCGTCGTATCCCACTAC
CGAGATGTCCGCACCAACGCGCAGCCCGGACTCGGTAATGGCGCGCATTGCGCCCAGCGCCATCTGATCG
TTGGCAACCAGCATCGCAGTGGGAACGATGCCCTCATTCAGCATTTGCATGGTTTGTTGAAAACCGGACA
TGGCACTCCAGTCGCCTTCCCGTTCCGCTATCGGCTGAATTTGATTGCGAGTGAGATATTTATGCCAGCC
AGCCAGACGCAGACGCGCCGAGACAGAACTTAATGGGCCCGCTAACAGCGCGATTTGCTGGTGACCCAAT
GCGACCAGATGCTCCACGCCCAGTCGCGTACCGTCTTCATGGGAGAAAATAATACTGTTGATGGGTGTCT
GGTCAGAGACATCAAGAAATAACGCCGGAACATTAGTGCAGGCAGCTTCCACAGCAATGGCATCCTGGTC
ATCCAGCGGATAGTTAATGATCAGCCCACTGACGCGTTGCGCGAGAAGATTGTGCACCGCCGCTTTACAG
GCTTCGACGCCGCTTCGTTCTACCATCGACACCACCACGCTGGCACCCAGTTGATCGGCGCGAGATTTAA
TCGCCGCGACAATTTGCGACGGCGCGTGCAGGGCCAGACTGGAGGTGGCAACGCCAATCAGCAACGACTG
TTTGCCCGCCAGTTGTTGTGCCACGCGGTTGGGAATGTAATTCAGCTCCGCCATCGCCGCTTCCACTTTT
TCCCGCGTTTTCGCAGAAACGTGGCTGGCCTGGTTCACCACGCGGGAAACGGTCTGATAAGAGACACCGG
CATACTCTGCGACATCGTATAACGTTACTGGTTTCACATTCACCACCCTGAATTGACTCTCTTCCGGGCG
CTATCATGCCATACCGCGAAAGGTTTTGCGCCATTCGATGGTGTCCGGGATCTCGACGCTCTCCCTTATG
CGACTCCTGCATTAGGAAAT
Features (pLannotate 1.2.2; 21 found; start..end, strand, type, name):
      1..19      +  promoter       T7 promoter: promoter for bacteriophage T7 RNA polymerase
     20..44      +  protein_bind   lac operator: The lac repressor binds to the lac operator to inhibit transcription in E. coli. This inhibition can be relieved by adding lactose or isopropyl-β-D-thiogalactopyranoside (IPTG). lac repressor encoded by lacI
     59..81      +  RBS            RBS: efficient ribosome binding site from bacteriophage T7 gene 10 (Olins and Rangwala, 1989)
     88..1002    +  CDS            ygbT: CAS1_ECOLI - Also known as cas1. Experimental evidence at protein level: Swiss-Prot protein existence level 1. CRISPR (clustered regularly interspaced short palindromic repeat), is an adaptive immune system that provides protection against mobile genetic elements (viruses, transposable elements and conjugative plasmids) (PubMed:21255106, PubMed:24920831, PubMed:24793649). CRISPR clusters contain sequences complementary to antecedent mobile elements and target invading nucleic acids. CRISPR clusters are transcribed and processed into CRISPR RNA (crRNA). The Cas1-Cas2 complex is involved in CRIS
   1007..1288    +  CDS            ygbF (sequence withheld): CAS2_ECOLI - Also known as cas2. Experimental evidence at protein level: Swiss-Prot protein existence level 1. CRISPR (clustered regularly interspaced short palindromic repeat), is an adaptive immune system that provides protection against mobile genetic elements (viruses, transposable elements and conjugative plasmids) (PubMed:21255106, PubMed:24920831, PubMed:24793649). CRISPR clusters contain sequences complementary to antecedent mobile elements and target invading nucleic acids. CRISPR clusters are transcribed and processed into CRISPR RNA (crRNA). The Cas1-Cas2 complex is involved in CRIS
   1313..1354    +  CDS            S-Tag (fragment): affinity and epitope tag derived from pancreatic ribonuclease A
   1384..1401    +  CDS            SET1 (fragment): solubility-enhancement tag derived from T7 phage gene 10B
   1409..1456    +  terminator     T7 terminator: transcription terminator for bacteriophage T7 RNA polymerase
   1557..1578    +  protein_bind   CAP binding site: CAP binding activates transcription in the presence of cAMP. E. coli catabolite activator protein
   1593..1623    +  promoter       lac promoter: promoter for the E. coli lac operon
   1631..1647    +  protein_bind   lac operator: The lac repressor binds to the lac operator to inhibit transcription in E. coli. This inhibition can be relieved by adding lactose or isopropyl-β-D-thiogalactopyranoside (IPTG). lac repressor encoded by lacI
   1682..1969    +  CDS            SUMO: cleavable ubiquitin-like protein tag; S. cerevisiae SMT3 (truncated and modified); modified to prevent cleavage by eukaryotic SUMO proteases
   2080..2892    +  CDS            KanR: aminoglycoside phosphotransferase; aph(3')-Ia; confers resistance to kanamycin in bacteria or G418 (Geneticin®) in eukaryotes
   2984..3775    -  CDS            SmR: aminoglycoside adenylyltransferase (Murphy, 1985); aadA; confers resistance to spectinomycin and streptomycin
   3776..3867    -  promoter       AmpR promoter: bla
   3915..4653    -  rep_origin     CloDF13 ori: Plasmids containing the CloDF13 (CDF) origin of replication can be propagated in E. coli cells that contain additional plasmids with compatible origins.
   4750..4814    -  CDS            TcR (fragment): tetracycline efflux protein; tet; confers resistance to tetracycline
   4829..4850    -  protein_bind   CAP binding site: CAP binding activates transcription in the presence of cAMP. E. coli catabolite activator protein
   4863..5945    -  CDS            lacI: lac repressor; lacI; The lac repressor binds to the lac operator to inhibit transcription in E. coli. This inhibition can be relieved by adding lactose or isopropyl-β-D-thiogalactopyranoside (IPTG).
   5946..6023    -  promoter       lacI promoter: lacI
   6031..6066    -  CDS            TcR (fragment): tetracycline efflux protein; tet; confers resistance to tetracycline
