[The description below was written by a language model from this plasmid's Addgene catalogue record and pLannotate feature annotations shown in this document.]
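Description:
pWUKI Cas1 P279L Cas2 is a 6,068 bp bacterial expression plasmid built on the pCDF-1b backbone. It replicates in E. coli from the CloDF13 (CDF) origin, which is compatible with other common origins and so allows it to be kept alongside additional plasmids. Selection is with spectinomycin through the aadA (SmR) gene, which is driven by the AmpR (bla) promoter. The backbone also carries lacI under its own promoter.

The main payload is an operon of the E. coli CRISPR adaptation genes cas1 (ygbT), recorded as carrying a P279L substitution, and cas2 (ygbF). A T7 promoter with an adjacent lac operator and the T7 gene 10 ribosome binding site precede the two genes, and a T7 terminator follows them. Expression therefore depends on T7 RNA polymerase in the host and can be induced with IPTG. Short S-Tag and SET1 fragments annotated downstream of cas2 look like vector remnants, and the record does not say they are fused to either protein.

Beyond the terminator, the feature table shows a second cassette containing a CAP binding site, lac promoter and lac operator, followed by a SUMO-annotated segment and a kanamycin resistance coding sequence (aph(3')-Ia). The catalogue lists a CRISPR array as a third insert. No array is annotated, so its position and its relationship to this lac/SUMO/KanR region are not stated; kanamycin is also not listed as a selection marker. The associated work concerns molecular recording through directed CRISPR spacer acquisition, in which the Cas1-Cas2 complex integrates new spacers into an array. The construct supplies a Cas1 point-mutant version of that machinery, though the functional effect of P279L is not described in the record.
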