Addgene plasmid #80095: pWUKI Cas1 P279L Cas2
Purpose: Encodes Cas1 P279L and Cas2
Depositing lab: George Church. Depositing organization: Harvard Medical School. Publication: Molecular recordings by directed CRISPR spacer acquisition. Shipman SL, Nivala J, Macklis JD, Church GM. Science. 2016 Jun 9. pii: aaf1175. 10.1126/science.aaf1175 PubMed 27284167.
Backbone
  Vector backbone: pCDF-1b
  Total vector size (bp): 6068
  Vector type: Bacterial Expression
Growth in bacteria
  Bacterial resistance: Spectinomycin, 50 μg/mL
  Growth temperature: 37°C
  Growth strain: DH5alpha
  Copy number: Unknown
Gene/Insert 1
  Gene/Insert name: Cas1
  Mutation: P279L
  Entrez Gene: cas1 (a.k.a. b2755, ECK2750, ygbT)
Gene/Insert 2
  Gene/Insert name: Cas2
  Entrez Gene: cas2 (a.k.a. b2754, ECK2749, ygbF)
Gene/Insert 3
  Gene/Insert name: CRISPR Array
Terms and licenses: Academic/Nonprofit Terms; Industry Terms: Not Available to Industry
How to cite: pWUKI Cas1 P279L Cas2 was a gift from George Church (Addgene plasmid # 80095 ; http://n2t.net/addgene:80095 ; RRID:Addgene_80095)
