>Addgene plasmid #80095 | pWUKI Cas1 P279L Cas2 | addgene partial sequence | sequence record 155781 | T7term 5'-GCTAGTTATTGCTCAGCGG-3'
GCTGCGCTAGTAGACGAGTCCATGTGCTGGCGTTCAAATTTCGCAGCAGCGGTTTCTTTACCAGACTCGA
GTGCGGCCGCTCA
[282 nt withheld, positions 84-365]
TTCAGCTACTCCGATGGCCTGCATCTCCCAGTGAAACAGGAAGCGGAATGGCAACAGGCTGTGCATCTTC
AGGTGGGGCCGGCAATTGTATTTCTCCAGCGGCAAGCACGTCCTCTATAAGCGGAATCAATTTGGCTAAT
GTTTTACTACTGCGAAAAATATCCCTGCACGCCAAACGGACTTCCCGGTCCGGCTCACCAGGGTTACGAC
GCGCTATCTCAAAAGCTTTCGGTACAACAGTGTCAAATTTAATGATGTCTGCAATATCGTAAACAAAGGA
AAGAGGCTTTCCTGTATGCACAAACCCAATAGCTGGTGCATAACCAGCTGCAAGTATCGCCGCTTCAGTT
ACGCCGTATAAACAGGAAGTTGCAGCGCTAATGCATTGGTTGATCGTATCGCCCTTTTCCCAGTCTTTCG
GATCGTAGCGACGTCCATTCCATGTCACGCCG
