>Addgene plasmid #80095 | pWUKI Cas1 P279L Cas2 | addgene partial sequence | sequence record 156223 | T7 5'-TAATACGACTCACTATAGGG-3'
TAGAATAATTTTGTTTAACTTTAATAAGGAGATATACCATGACCTGGCTTCCCCTTAATCCCATTCCACT
CAAAGATCGCGTCTCCATGATCTTTCTGCAATATGGGCAGATCGATGTAATAGATGGCGCGTTTGTACTT
ATCGACAAGACAGGGATCCGCACTCATATTCCTGTTGGCTCGGTTGCCTGCATCATGCTGGAACCTGGTA
CACGGGTTTCGCATGCAGCTGTACGCCTGGCTGCGCAAGTTGGAACATTGTTGGTATGGGTGGGGGAAGC
GGGCGTTCGTGTTTATGCTTCTGGTCAGCCTGGAGGTGCGCGTTCAGATAAGCTGCTCTATCAGGCAAAA
CTTGCTCTGGATGAAGATTTGCGTCTGAAGGTCGTACGTAAAATGTTTGAACTTCGGTTTGGAGAACCTG
CGCCTGCCCGGCGCTCCGTAGAGCAACTCAGAGGTATAGAAGGCAGTCGCGTGCGGGCAACCTACGCACT
TCTGGCGAAGCAATACGGCGTGACATGGAATGGACGTCGCTACGATCCGAAAGACTGGGAAAAGGGCGAT
ACGATCAACCAATGCATTAGCGCTGCAACTTCCTGTTTATACGGCGTAACTGAAGCGGCGATACTTGCAG
CTGGTTATGCACCAGCTATTGGGTTTGTGCATACAGGAAAGCCTCTTTCCTTTGTTTACGATATTGCAGA
CATCATTAAATTTGACACTGTTGTACCGAAAGCTTTTGAGATAGCGCGTCGTAACCCTGGTGAGCCGGAC
CGGGAAGTCCGTTTGGCGTGCAGGGATATTTTTCGCAGTAGTAAAACATTAGCCAAATTGATTCC
