>Addgene plasmid #80095 | pWUKI Cas1 P279L Cas2 | addgene partial sequence | sequence record 156224 | M13pUC-Rev 5'-AGCGGATAACAATTTCACACAGG-3'
AGTCAATCAAGAAGCTAAGCCAGAGGTCAAGCCAGAAGTCAAGCCTGAGACTCACATCAATTTAAAGGTG
TCCGATGGATCTTCAGAGATCTTCTTCAAGATCAAAAAGACCACTCCTTTAAGAAGGCTGATGGAAGCGT
TCGCTAAAAGACAGGGTAAGGAAATGGACTCCTTAAGATTCTTGTACGACGGTATTAGAATTCAAGCTGA
TCAGGCCCCTGAAGATTTGGACATGGAGGATAACGATATTATTGAGGCTCACCGCGAACAGATTGGAGGT
CGGTTTATCCCCGCTGGCGCGGGGAACTCTCTAAAAGTATACATTTGTTCTTAAAGCATTTTTTCCCATA
CAAACAACCCACCAACCTTAATGTAACAGGATCTGGCAGTAGCCATATTCAACGGGAAACGTCTTGCTCT
AGGCCGCGATTAAATTCCAACATGGATGCTGATTTATATGGGTATAAATGGGCTCGCGATAATGTCGGGC
AATCAGGTGCGACAATCTATCGATTGTATGGGAAGCCCGATGCGCCAGAGTTGTTTCTGAAACATGGCAA
AGGTAGCGTTGCCAATGATGTTACAGATGAGATGGTCAGACTAAACTGGCTGACGGAATTTATGCCTCTT
CCGACCATCAAGCATTTTATCCGTACTCCTGATGATGCATGGTTACTCACCACTGCGATCCCCGGGAAAA
CAGCATTCCAGGTATTAGAAGAATATCCTGATTCAGGTGAAAATATTGTTGATGCGCTGGCAGTGTTCCT
GCGCCGGTTGCATTCGATTCCTGTTTGTAATTGTCCTTTTAACAGCGACCGCGTATTTCGTCTCGCTCAG
GCGCAATCACGAATGAATAACGGTT
